>Addgene plasmid #1474 | pPD93_51 | depositor full sequence | sequence record 85 | Author sequence
ATGACCATGATTACGCCAAGCTTGCATGCCTGCAGGTCGACTCTAGAGGATCCCCAATTCTTGAGACTTC
CACTATCTTCTCTGGCACCCTCCACTACGCGTAGGCGTCTCTCGCTTCGTGTATTCCCGGGAAGCCGGGT
TCCCGTCTCTCCCGCCGCTGCCGCTGCCGCACACAGCTTTACACCTCGTAGAATCCCCAAAGAGGGGCGT
GGCTTGCGGGTGCCAACATCCTCCTGCCGAGGAAGAAGCAGGCACTCATCACTCGCATCATCAACCTCGG
GATTGGCCAAAGGACCCAAAGGTATGTTTCGAATGATACTAACATAACATAGAACATTTTCAGGAGGACC
CTTGGAGGGTACCGAGCTCAGAAAAAATGACTGCTCCAAAGAAGAAGCGTAAGGTACCGGTAGAAAAAAT
GAGTAAAGGAGAAGAACTTTTCACTGGAGTTGTCCCAATTCTTGTTGAATTAGATGGTGATGTTAATGGG
CACAAATTTTCTGTCAGTGGAGAGGGTGAAGGTGATGCAACATACGGAAAACTTACCCTTAAATTTATTT
GCACTACTGGAAAACTACCTGTTCCATGGGTAAGTTTAAACATATATATACTAACTAACCCTGATTATTT
AAATTTTCAGCCAACACTTGTCACTACTTTCACTTATGGTGTTCAATGCTTCTCGAGATACCCAGATCAT
ATGAAACGGCATGACTTTTTCAAGAGTGCCATGCCCGAAGGTTATGTACAGGAAAGAACTATATTTTTCA
AAGATGACGGGAACTACAAGACACGTAAGTTTAAACAGTTCGGTACTAACTAACCATACATATTTAAATT
TTCAGGTGCTGAAGTCAAGTTTGAAGGTGATACCCTTGTTAATAGAATCGAGTTAAAAGGTATTGATTTT
AAAGAAGATGGAAACATTCTTGGACACAAATTGGAATACAACTATAACTCACACAATGTATACATCATGG
CAGACAAACAAAAGAATGGAATCAAAGTTGTAAGTTTAAACATGATTTTACTAACTAACTAATCTGATTT
AAATTTTCAGAACTTCAAAATTAGACACAACATTGAAGATGGAAGCGTTCAACTAGCAGACCATTATCAA
CAAAATACTCCAATTGGCGATGGCCCTGTCCTTTTACCAGACAACCATTACCTGTCCACACAATCTGCCC
TTTCGAAAGATCCCAACGAAAAGAGAGACCACATGGTCCTTCTTGAGTTTGTAACAGCTGCTGGGATTAC
ACATGGCATGGATGAACTATACAAATAGCATTCGTAGAATTCCAACTGAGCGCCGGTCGCTACCATTACC
AACTTGTCTGGTGTCAAAAATAATAGGGGCCGCTGTCATCAGAGTAAGTTTAAACTGAGTTCTACTAACT
AACGAGTAATATTTAAATTTTCAGCATCTCGCGCCCGTGCCTCTGACTTCTAAGTCCAATTACTCTTCAA
CATCCCTACATGCTCTTTCTCCCTGTGCTCCCACCCCCTATTTTTGTTATTATCAAAAAACTTCTCTTAA
TTTCTTTGTTTTTTAGCTTCTTTTAAGTCACCTCTAACAATGAAATTGTGTAGATTCAAAAATAGAATTA
ATTCGTAATAAAAAGTCGAAAAAAATTGTGCTCCCTCCCCCCATTAATAATAATTCTATCCCAAAATCTA
CACAATGTTCTGTGTACACTTCTTATGTTTTTTACTTCTGATAAATTTTTTTGAAACATCATAGAAAAAA
CCGCACACAAAATACCTTATCATATGTTACGTTTCAGTTTATGACCGCAATTTTTATTTCTTCGCACGTC
TGGGCCTCTCATGACGTCAAATCATGCTCATCGTGAAAAAGTTTTGGAGTATTTTTGGAATTTTTCAATC
AAGTGAAAGTTTATGAAATTAATTTTCCTGCTTTTGCTTTTTGGGGTTTCCCCTATTGTTTGTCAAGATT
TCGAGGACGGCGTTTTTCTTGCTAAAATCACAAGTATTGATGAGCACGATGCAAGAAAGATCGGAAGAAG
GTTTGGGTTTGAGGCTCAGTGGAAGGTGAGTAGAAGTTGATAATTTGAAAGTGGAGTAGTGTCTATGGGG
TTTTTGCCTTAAATGACAGAATACATTCCCAATATACCAAACATAACTGTTTCCTACTAGTCGGCCGTAC
GGGCCCTTTCGTCTCGCGCGTTTCGGTGATGACGGTGAAAACCTCTGACACATGCAGCTCCCGGAGACGG
TCACAGCTTGTCTGTAAGCGGATGCCGGGAGCAGACAAGCCCGTCAGGGCGCGTCAGCGGGTGTTGGCGG
GTGTCGGGGCTGGCTTAACTATGCGGCATCAGAGCAGATTGTACTGAGAGTGCACCATATGCGGTGTGAA
ATACCGCACAGATGCGTAAGGAGAAAATACCGCATCAGGCGGCCTTAAGGGCCTCGTGATACGCCTATTT
TTATAGGTTAATGTCATGATAATAATGGTTTCTTAGACGTCAGGTGGCACTTTTCGGGGAAATGTGCGCG
GAACCCCTATTTGTTTATTTTTCTAAATACATTCAAATATGTATCCGCTCATGAGACAATAACCCTGATA
AATGCTTCAATAATATTGAAAAAGGAAGAGTATGAGTATTCAACATTTCCGTGTCGCCCTTATTCCCTTT
TTTGCGGCATTTTGCCTTCCTGTTTTTGCTCACCCAGAAACGCTGGTGAAAGTAAAAGATGCTGAAGATC
AGTTGGGTGCACGAGTGGGTTACATCGAACTGGATCTCAACAGCGGTAAGATCCTTGAGAGTTTTCGCCC
CGAAGAACGTTTTCCAATGATGAGCACTTTTAAAGTTCTGCTATGTGGCGCGGTATTATCCCGTATTGAC
GCCGGGCAAGAGCAACTCGGTCGCCGCATACACTATTCTCAGAATGACTTGGTTGAGTACTCACCAGTCA
CAGAAAAGCATCTTACGGATGGCATGACAGTAAGAGAATTATGCAGTGCTGCCATAACCATGAGTGATAA
CACTGCGGCCAACTTACTTCTGACAACGATCGGAGGACCGAAGGAGCTAACCGCTTTTTTGCACAACATG
GGGGATCATGTAACTCGCCTTGATCGTTGGGAACCGGAGCTGAATGAAGCCATACCAAACGACGAGCGTG
ACACCACGATGCCTGTAGCAATGGCAACAACGTTGCGCAAACTATTAACTGGCGAACTACTTACTCTAGC
TTCCCGGCAACAATTAATAGACTGGATGGAGGCGGATAAAGTTGCAGGACCACTTCTGCGCTCGGCCCTT
CCGGCTGGCTGGTTTATTGCTGATAAATCTGGAGCCGGTGAGCGTGGGTCTCGCGGTATCATTGCAGCAC
TGGGGCCAGATGGTAAGCCCTCCCGTATCGTAGTTATCTACACGACGGGGAGTCAGGCAACTATGGATGA
ACGAAATAGACAGATCGCTGAGATAGGTGCCTCACTGATTAAGCATTGGTAACTGTCAGACCAAGTTTAC
TCATATATACTTTAGATTGATTTAAAACTTCATTTTTAATTTAAAAGGATCTAGGTGAAGATCCTTTTTG
ATAATCTCATGACCAAAATCCCTTAACGTGAGTTTTCGTTCCACTGAGCGTCAGACCCCGTAGAAAAGAT
CAAAGGATCTTCTTGAGATCCTTTTTTTCTGCGCGTAATCTGCTGCTTGCAAACAAAAAAACCACCGCTA
CCAGCGGTGGTTTGTTTGCCGGATCAAGAGCTACCAACTCTTTTTCCGAAGGTAACTGGCTTCAGCAGAG
CGCAGATACCAAATACTGTCCTTCTAGTGTAGCCGTAGTTAGGCCACCACTTCAAGAACTCTGTAGCACC
GCCTACATACCTCGCTCTGCTAATCCTGTTACCAGTGGCTGCTGCCAGTGGCGATAAGTCGTGTCTTACC
GGGTTGGACTCAAGACGATAGTTACCGGATAAGGCGCAGCGGTCGGGCTGAACGGGGGGTTCGTGCACAC
AGCCCAGCTTGGAGCGAACGACCTACACCGAACTGAGATACCTACAGCGTGAGCATTGAGAAAGCGCCAC
GCTTCCCGAAGGGAGAAAGGCGGACAGGTATCCGGTAAGCGGCAGGGTCGGAACAGGAGAGCGCACGAGG
GAGCTTCCAGGGGGAAACGCCTGGTATCTTTATAGTCCTGTCGGGTTTCGCCACCTCTGACTTGAGCGTC
GATTTTTGTGATGCTCGTCAGGGGGGCGGAGCCTATGGAAAAACGCCAGCAACGCGGCCTTTTTACGGTT
CCTGGCCTTTTGCTGGCCTTTTGCTCACATGTTCTTTCCTGCGTTATCCCCTGATTCTGTGGATAACCGT
ATTACCGCCTTTGAGTGAGCTGATACCGCTCGCCGCAGCCGAACGACCGAGCGCAGCGAGTCAGTGAGCG
AGGAAGCGGAAGAGCGCCCAATACGCAAACCGCCTCTCCCCGCGCGTTGGCCGATTCATTAATGCAGCTG
GCACGACAGGTTTCCCGACTGGAAAGCGGGCAGTGAGCGCAACGCAATTAATGTGAGTTAGCTCACTCAT
TAGGCACCCCAGGCTTTACACTTTATGCTTCCGGCTCGTATGTTGTGTGGAATTGTGAGCGGATAACAAT
TTCACACAGGAAACAGCT
Features (pLannotate 1.2.2; 12 found; start..end, strand, type, name):
     18..55      -  misc_feature   MCS (fragment): pUC18/19 multiple cloning site
    422..1285    +  CDS            sg12: sg12 is a basic (constitutively fluorescent) long stokes shift fluorescent protein published in 1997, derived from Aequorea victoria.
   1903..2055    +  CDS            aex-5 (fragment): AEX5_CAEEL - Also known as kpc-3 From Caenorhabditis elegans.
   2183..2218    +  CDS            rop (fragment): Rop protein, which maintains plasmids at low copy number; rop
   2320..2419    +  misc_feature   bom (fragment): basis of mobility region from pBR322
   2517..2621    +  promoter       AmpR promoter: bla
   2622..3482    +  CDS            AmpR: β-lactamase; bla; confers resistance to ampicillin, carbenicillin, and related antibiotics
   3653..4241    +  rep_origin     ori: high-copy-number ColE1/pMB1/pBR322/pUC origin of replication
   4424..4516    +  CDS            lacI (fragment): lac repressor; lacI; The lac repressor binds to the lac operator to inhibit transcription in E. coli. This inhibition can be relieved by adding lactose or isopropyl-β-D-thiogalactopyranoside (IPTG).
   4529..4550    +  protein_bind   CAP binding site: CAP binding activates transcription in the presence of cAMP. E. coli catabolite activator protein
   4565..4595    +  promoter       lac promoter: promoter for the E. coli lac operon
   4603..4619    +  protein_bind   lac operator: The lac repressor binds to the lac operator to inhibit transcription in E. coli. This inhibition can be relieved by adding lactose or isopropyl-β-D-thiogalactopyranoside (IPTG). lac repressor encoded by lacI
