[The description below was written by a language model from this plasmid's Addgene catalogue record and pLannotate feature annotations shown in this document.]
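Description:
pPD93_51 is a worm (Caenorhabditis elegans) expression vector from the 1995 Fire Lab Vector Kit, catalogued as an empty backbone of about 4.6 kb with no gene of interest inserted. The parental backbone is recorded as unknown, but the annotated features point to a pUC/pBR322-type bacterial scaffold. It has a high-copy ColE1/pMB1-family origin of replication and a β-lactamase (AmpR) gene with its own promoter for ampicillin selection in E. coli. There are also remnants of the lac region (a lacI fragment, CAP binding site, lac promoter and operator), a fragment of the pUC18/19 multiple cloning site, and small rop and bom fragments.

The payload is a modular GFP reporter cassette, described in the catalogue as a series of segments: unc54-204 and unc-54 5' sequence, a synthetic intron (IVSA), an SV40 nuclear localisation signal, and a GFP coding region carrying the S65T mutation, split into N-terminal, central and C-terminal parts by further artificial introns (IVSR, IVSS, IVST, IVSL). Such introns are commonly included in worm vectors to improve transgene expression, and the NLS concentrates fluorescence in nuclei, which helps identify expressing cells. The automated annotation detects an Aequorea victoria-derived fluorescent protein reading frame of roughly 860 bp, labelled as a related GFP variant, which corresponds to this intron-interrupted GFP. It does not separately annotate the unc-54 elements, NLS or introns. A short match to C. elegans aex-5 downstream of GFP is unexplained by the record. The exact function of the unc-54-derived segments here is not stated. The arrangement suggests a reporter for testing regulatory sequences or for building nuclear GFP fusions in transgenic worms, with details left to the kit documentation.
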