Addgene plasmid #1474: pPD93_51
Purpose: (Empty Backbone)
Depositing lab: Andrew Fire. Depositing organization: Carnegie Institution for Science.
Backbone
  Vector backbone: Unknown
  Backbone size (bp): 4644
  Vector type: Worm Expression
Growth in bacteria
  Bacterial resistance: Ampicillin, 100 μg/mL
  Growth temperature: 37°C
  Growth strain: DH5alpha
  Copy number: Unknown
Gene/Insert
  Gene/Insert name: None
  Tag / fusion protein: unc54-204, unc545', IVSA, SV40NLS, gfpN, IVSR, gfpS65T, IVSS, IVST, gfpC, IVSL
  Cloning method: Restriction Enzyme
Terms and licenses: Academic/Nonprofit Terms; Industry Terms: Not Available to Industry
Depositor comments: See Fire Lab Vector Kit Documentation 1995. Fire Lab Miniprep Number pPD93.51, Ligation number NONE.
How to cite: pPD93_51 was a gift from Andrew Fire (Addgene plasmid # 1474 ; http://n2t.net/addgene:1474 ; RRID:Addgene_1474)
