>Addgene plasmid #1474 | pPD93_51 | addgene partial sequence | sequence record 16615 | 1474_m13reverse
GNNGNNGTCGNCTCTAGAGGATCCCCAATTCTTGAGACTTCCACTATCTTCTCTGGCACCCTCCACTACG
CGTAGGCGTCTCTCGCTTCGTGTATTCCCGGGAAGCCGGGTTCCCGTCTCTCCCGCCGCTGCCGCTGCCG
CACACAGCTTTACACCTCGTAGAATCCCCAAAGAGGGGCGTGGCTTGCGGGTGCCAACATCCTCCTGCCG
AGGAAGAAGCAGGCACTCATCACTCGCATCATCAACCTCGGGATTGGCCAAAGGACCCAAAGGTATGTTT
CGAATGATACTAACATAACATAGAACATTTTCAGGAGGACCCTTGGAGGGTACCGAGCTCAGAAAAAATG
ACTGCTCCAAAGAAGAAGCGTAAGGTACCGGTAGAAAAAATGAGTAAAGGAGAAGAACTTTTCACTGGAG
TTGTCCCAATTCTTGTTGAATTAGATGGTGATGTTAATGGGCACAAATTTTCTGTCAGTGGAGAGGGTGA
AGGTGATGCAACATACGGAAAACTTACCCTTAAATTTATTTGCACTACTGGAAAACTACCTGTTCCATGG
GTAAGTTTAAACATATATATACTAACTAACCCTGATTATTTAAATTTTCAGCCAACACTTGTCACTACTT
TCACTTATGGTGTTCAATGCTTCTCGAGATACCCAGATCATATGAAACGGCATGACTTTTTCAAGAGTGC
CATGCCCGAAGGTTATGTACAGGAAAGAACTATATTTTTCAAAGATGACGGGAACTACAAGACACGTAAG
TTTAAACAGTTCGGTACTAACTAACCATACATATTTAAATTTTCAGGTGCTGAAGTCAAGTTTGAAGGTG
ATACCCTTGTTAATAGAATCGAGTTAAAAGGTATTGATTTTAAAGAAGATGGAAACATTCTTGGACACAA
ATTGGAATACAACTATAACTCACACAATGTATACATCATGGCAGACAAACAAAAGAATGGAATCAAAGTT
GTAAGTTNAACATGATTTACTAACTAACTAATCTGATTTAATTTTCNGAACTTCCAAATTAGACCCACAT
NGAAGATGGANGCGTTCACTAGCAAACNTTNTCACAAATACTCCATTGGCGATGGCCTGTCTTTACCANA
AACCATTACTGTCCCNNAATCTGCCNTTCAAANANCCACGAAAAAAAACCNTGGCCTTCTGANTTGNAAC
CCCGCGGGATACCCNGGNNGGAGANCTAACAAAGCNTNCNAAAATTCACNNGGCCNGGGCNNCTTANANT
NNGNGGGNAAAAAAAGGGNCNGGCCCNNAAAGTTACGNTTCCCNCNCGAAAATAANTTTNCNCCCC
